>Addgene plasmid #147766 | pN1-HsSmg5-del847-1017-V5-SBP-MBP_V | depositor full sequence | sequence record 290213 | Full Sequence
TAGTTATTAATAGTAATCAATTACGGGGTCATTAGTTCATAGCCCATATATGGAGTTCCGCGTTACATAA
CTTACGGTAAATGGCCCGCCTGGCTGACCGCCCAACGACCCCCGCCCATTGACGTCAATAATGACGTATG
TTCCCATAGTAACGCCAATAGGGACTTTCCATTGACGTCAATGGGTGGAGTATTTACGGTAAACTGCCCA
CTTGGCAGTACATCAAGTGTATCATATGCCAAGTACGCCCCCTATTGACGTCAATGACGGTAAATGGCCC
GCCTGGCATTATGCCCAGTACATGACCTTATGGGACTTTCCTACTTGGCAGTACATCTACGTATTAGTCA
TCGCTATTACCATGGTGATGCGGTTTTGGCAGTACATCAATGGGCGTGGATAGCGGTTTGACTCACGGGG
ATTTCCAAGTCTCCACCCCATTGACGTCAATGGGAGTTTGTTTTGGCACCAAAATCAACGGGACTTTCCA
AAATGTCGTAACAACTCCGCCCCATTGACGCAAATGGGCGGTAGGCGTGTACGGTGGGAGGTCTATATAA
GCAGAGCTGGTTTAGTGAACCGTCAGATCCGCTAGCGCTACCGGACTCAGATCTCGAGCTCAAGCTTCGA
ATTCGCAACATGAGCCAAGGCCCCCCCACAGGGGAGAGCAGCGAGCCCGAAGCAAAAGTCCTCCACACTA
AGCGGCTTTACCGGGCTGTGGTGGAGGCTGTGCATCGACTTGACCTCATCCTTTGCAACAAAACTGCTTA
TCAAGAAGTATTCAAACCAGAAAACATTAGCCTGAGGAACAAGCTGCGTGAGCTCTGCGTCAAGCTTATG
TTCCTGCACCCAGTGGACTATGGGAGAAAGGCTGAGGAGCTGCTGTGGAGAAAGGTATACTATGAAGTTA
TCCAGCTTATCAAGACTAACAAAAAGCACATCCACAGCCGGAGCACTTTGGAATGTGCCTACAGGACGCA
CCTGGTTGCTGGTATTGGCTTCTACCAGCATCTCCTTCTCTATATCCAGTCCCACTACCAGCTGGAACTG
CAGTGCTGCATCGACTGGACCCATGTCACTGACCCCCTCATAGGATGCAAGAAGCCAGTGTCTGCCTCAG
GGAAGGAGATGGATTGGGCACAGATGGCATGTCACCGATGTCTGGTGTATCTGGGGGATTTGTCCCGATA
TCAGAATGAATTAGCTGGCGTAGATACCGAGCTGCTAGCCGAGAGATTTTACTACCAAGCCCTGTCAGTA
GCTCCTCAGATTGGAATGCCCTTCAATCAGCTGGGCACCCTGGCAGGCAGCAAGTACTATAATGTGGAAG
CCATGTATTGCTACCTGCGCTGCATCCAGTCAGAAGTGTCCTTTGAGGGAGCCTATGGGAACCTCAAGCG
GCTGTATGACAAGGCAGCCAAAATGTACCACCAACTGAAGAAGTGTGAGACTCGGAAACTGTCTCCTGGC
AAAAAGCGATGTAAAGACATTAAAAGGTTGCTAGTGAACTTTATGTATCTGCAAAGCCTCCTACAGCCCA
AAAGCAGCTCCGTGGACTCAGAGCTGACCTCACTTTGCCAGTCAGTCCTGGAGGACTTCAACCTCTGTCT
CTTCTACCTGCCCTCCTCACCCAACCTCAGCCTGGCCAGTGAGGATGAGGAGGAGTATGAGAGTGGATAT
GCTTTCCTCCCGGACCTTCTCATCTTTCAAATGGTCATCATCTGCCTTATGTGTGTGCACAGCTTGGAGA
GAGCAGGATCCAAGCAGTACAGTGCAGCCATTGCCTTCACCCTGGCCCTCTTTTCCCACCTCGTCAATCA
TGTCAACATACGGCTGCAGGCTGAGCTGGAAGAGGGCGAGAATCCCGTCCCGGCATTCCAGAGTGATGGC
ACAGATGAACCAGAGTCCAAGGAACCTGTGGAGAAAGAGGAGGAGCCAGATCCTGAGCCTCCTCCTGTAA
CACCCCAAGTGGGTGAGGGCAGAAAGAGCCGTAAGTTCTCTCGCCTCTCCTGTCTCCGCCGTCGCCGCCA
CCCACCCAAAGTTGGTGATGACAGTGACCTGAGTGAAGGCTTTGAATCGGACTCAAGCCATGACTCAGCC
CGGGCCAGTGAGGGCTCAGACAGTGGCTCTGACAAGAGTCTTGAAGGTGGGGGAACGGCCTTTGATGCTG
AAACAGACTCGGAAATGAATAGCCAGGAGTCCCGATCAGACTTGGAAGATATGGAGGAAGAGGAGGGGAC
ACGGTCACCAACCCTGGAGCCCCCTCGGGGCAGATCAGAGGCTCCCGATTCCCTCAATGGCCCACTGGGC
CCCAGTGAGGCTAGCATTGCCAGCAATCTACAAGCCATGTCCACCCAGATGTTCCAGACTAAGCGCTGCT
TCCGACTGGCCCCCACCTTTAGCAACCTGCTCCTCCAGCCCACCACCAACCCTCATACCTCGGCCAGCCA
CAGGCCTTGCGTCAATGGGGATGTAGACAAGCCTTCAGAGCCAGCCTCTGAGGAGGGCTCTGAGTCGGAG
GGGAGTGAGTCCAGTGGACGCTCCTGTCGGAATGAGCGCAGCATCCAGGAGAAGCTTCAGGTCCTGATGG
CCGAAGGTCTGCTTCCTGCTGTGAAAGTCTTCCTGGACTGGCTTCGGACCAACCCCGACCTCATCATCGT
GTGTGCGCAGAGCTCTCAAAGTCTGTGGAACCGCCTGTCTGTGTTGCTGAATCTGTTGCCTGCTGCTGGT
GAACTCCAGGAGTCTGGCCTGGCCTTGTGTCCTGAGGTCCAAGATCTTCTTGAAGGTTGTGAACTGCCTG
ACCTCCCCTCTAGCCTTCTGCTCCCAGAGGACATGGCTCTTCGTAACCTGCCCCCGCTCCGAGCTGCCCA
CAGACGCTTTAACTTTGACACGGATCGGCCCCTGCTCAGCACCTTAGAGGAGTCAGTGGTGCGCATCTGC
TGCATCCGCAGCTTTGGTCATTTCATCGCCCGCCTGCAAGGCAGCATCCTGCAGTTCAACCCAGAGGTTG
GCATCTTCGTCAGCATTGCCCAGTCTGAGCAGGAGAGCCTGCTGCAGCAGGCCCAGGCACAGTTCCGAAT
GGCACAGGAGGAAGCTCGTCGGAACAGGCTCATGAGAGACATGGCTCAGCTACGACTTCAGCTCGAAGTG
TCTCAGCTGGAGGGCAGCCTGCAGCAGACGTCGACGGTACCGCGGGCCCGGGATCCACCGGTCCCTCCAG
GTAAGCCTATCCCTAACCCTCTCCTCGGTCTCGATTCTACGCCCGGAAGCGGTAGCGGTACCATGGACGA
GAAGACCACCGGCTGGGGGGGCGGCCACGTGGTGGAGGGCCTGGCCGGCGAGCTGGAGCAGCTGCGGGCC
AGGCTGGAGCACCACCCTCAGGGCCAGCGGGAGCCCTCCGGCGGCTGCAAGCCCCTCGACATGAAAATCG
AAGAAGGTAAACTGGTAATCTGGATTAACGGCGATAAAGGCTATAACGGTCTCGCTGAAGTCGGTAAGAA
ATTCGAGAAAGATACCGGAATTAAAGTCACCGTTGAGCATCCGGATAAACTGGAAGAGAAATTCCCGCAG
GTTGCGGCAACTGGCGATGGCCCTGACATTATCTTCTGGGCACACGACCGCTTTGGTGGCTACGCTCAAT
CTGGCCTGTTGGCTGAAATCACCCCGGACAAAGCGTTCCAGGACAAGCTGTATCCGTTTACCTGGGATGC
CGTACGTTACAACGGCAAGCTGATTGCTTACCCGATCGCTGTTGAAGCGTTATCGCTGATTTATAACAAA
GATCTGCTGCCGAACCCGCCAAAAACCTGGGAAGAGATCCCGGCGCTGGATAAAGAACTGAAAGCGAAAG
GTAAGAGCGCGCTGATGTTCAACCTGCAAGAACCGTACTTCACCTGGCCGCTGATTGCTGCTGACGGGGG
TTATGCGTTCAAGTATGAAAACGGCAAGTACGACATTAAAGACGTGGGCGTGGATAACGCTGGCGCGAAA
GCGGGTCTGACCTTCCTGGTTGACCTGATTAAAAGCAAACACATGAATGCAGACACCGATTACTCCATCG
CAGAAGCTGCCTTTAATAAAGGCGAAACAGCGATGACCATCAACGGCCCGTGGGCATGGTCCAACATCGA
CACCAGCAAAGTGAATTATGGTGTAACGGTACTGCCGACCTTCAAGGGTCAACCATCCAAACCGTTCGTT
GGCGTGCTGAGCGCAGGTATTAACGCCGCCAGTCCGAACAAAGAGCTGGCGAAAGAGTTCCTCGAAAACT
ATCTGCTGACTGATGAAGGTCTGGAAGCGGTTAATAAAGACAAACCGCTGGGTGCCGTAGCGCTGAAGTC
TTACGAGGAAGAGTTGGCGAAAGATCCACGTATTGCCGCCACCATGGAAAACGCCCAGAAAGGTGAAATC
ATGCCGAACATCCCGCAGATGTCCGCTTTCTGGTATGCCGTGCGTACTGCGGTGATCAACGCCGCCAGCG
GTCGTCAGACTGTCGATGAAGCCCTGAAAGACTAAGCGGCCGCGACTCTAGATCATAATCAGCCATACCA
CATTTGTAGAGGTTTTACTTGCTTTAAAAAACCTCCCACACCTCCCCCTGAACCTGAAACATAAAATGAA
TGCAATTGTTGTTGTTAACTTGTTTATTGCAGCTTATAATGGTTACAAATAAAGCAATAGCATCACAAAT
TTCACAAATAAAGCATTTTTTTCACTGCATTCTAGTTGTGGTTTGTCCAAACTCATCAATGTATCTTAAG
GCGTAAATTGTAAGCGTTAATATTTTGTTAAAATTCGCGTTAAATTTTTGTTAAATCAGCTCATTTTTTA
ACCAATAGGCCGAAATCGGCAAAATCCCTTATAAATCAAAAGAATAGACCGAGATAGGGT
[37 nt withheld, positions 4891-4927]
AAAGAACGTGGACTCCAACGTCAAAGG
[49 nt withheld, positions 4955-5003]
T
[91 nt withheld, positions 5005-5095]
G
[124 nt withheld, positions 5097-5220]
CAGGTGGCACTTTTCGGGGAAATGTGCGCGGAACCCCTATTTGTTTATTTTTCTAAATACATTCAAATAT
GTATCCGCTCATGAGACAATAACCCTGATAAATGCTTCAATAATATTGAAAAAGGAAGAGTCCTGAGGCG
GAAAGAACCAGCTGTGGAATGTGTGTCAGTTAGGGTGTGGAAAGTCCCCAGGCTCCCCAGCAGGCAGAAG
TATGCAAAGCATGCATCTCAATTAGTCAGCAACCAGGTGTGGAAAGTCCCCAGGCTCCCCAGCAGGCAGA
AGTATGCAAAGCATGCATCTCAATTAGTCAGCAACCATAGTCCCGCCCCTAACTCCGCCCATCCCGCCCC
TAACTCCGCCCAGTTCCGCCCATTCTCCGCCCCATGGCTGACTAATTTTTTTTATTTATGCAGAGGCCGA
GGCCGCCTCGGCCTCTGAGCTATTCCAGAAGTAGTGAGGAGGCTTTTTTGGAGGCCTAGGCTTTTGCAAA
GATCGATCAAGAGACAGGATGAGGATCGTTTCGCATGATTGAACAAGATGGATTGCACGCAGGTTCTCCG
GCCGCTTGGGTGGAGAGGCTATTCGGCTATGACTGGGCACAACAGACAATCGGCTGCTCTGATGCCGCCG
TGTTCCGGCTGTCAGCGCAGGGGCGCCCGGTTCTTTTTGTCAAGACCGACCTGTCCGGTGCCCTGAATGA
ACTGCAAGACGAGGCAGCGCGGCTATCGTGGCTGGCCACGACGGGCGTTCCTTGCGCAGCTGTGCTCGAC
GTTGTCACTGAAGCGGGAAGGGACTGGCTGCTATTGGGCGAAGTGCCGGGGCAGGATCTCCTGTCATCTC
ACCTTGCTCCTGCCGAGAAAGTATCCATCATGGCTGATGCAATGCGGCGGCTGCATACGCTTGATCCGGC
TACCTGCCCATTCGACCACCAAGCGAAACATCGCATCGAGCGAGCACGTACTCGGATGGAAGCCGGTCTT
GTCGATCAGGATGATCTGGACGAAGAGCATCAGGGGCTCGCGCCAGCCGAACTGTTCGCCAGGCTCAAGG
CGAGCATGCCCGACGGCGAGGATCTCGTCGTGACCCATGGCGATGCCTGCTTGCCGAATATCATGGTGGA
AAATGGCCGCTTTTCTGGATTCATCGACTGTGGCCGGCTGGGTGTGGCGGACCGCTATCAGGACATAGCG
TTGGCTACCCGTGATATTGCTGAAGAGCTTGGCGGCGAATGGGCTGACCGCTTCCTCGTGCTTTACGGTA
TCGCCGCTCCCGATTCGCAGCGCATCGCCTTCTATCGCCTTCTTGACGAGTTCTTCTGAGCGGGACTCTG
GGGTTCGAAATGACCGACCAAGCGACGCCCAACCTGCCATCACGAGATTTCGATTCCACCGCCGCCTTCT
ATGAAAGGTTGGGCTTCGGAATCGTTTTCCGGGACGCCGGCTGGATGATCCTCCAGCGCGGGGATCTCAT
GCTGGAGTTCTTCGCCCACCCTAGGGGGAGGCTAACTGAAACACGGAAGGAGACAATACCGGAAGGAACC
CGCGCTATGACGGCAATAAAAAGACAGAATAAAACGCACGGTGTTGGGTCGTTTGTTCATAAACGCGGGG
TTCGGTCCCAGGGCTGGCACTCTGTCGATACCCCACCGAGACCCCATTGGGGCCAATACGCCCGCGTTTC
TTCCTTTTCCCCACCCCACCCCCCAAGTTCGGGTGAAGGCCCAGGGCTCGCAGCCAACGTCGGGGCGGCA
GGCCCTGCCATAGCCTCAGGTTACTCATATATACTTTAGATTGATTTAAAACTTCATTTTTAATTTAAAA
GGATCTAGGTGAAGATCCTTTTTGATAATCTCATGACCAAAATCCCTTAACGTGAGTTTTCGTTCCACTG
AGCGTCAGACCCCGTAGAAAAGATCAAAGGATCTTCTTGAGATCCTTTTTTTCTGCGCGTAATCTGCTGC
TTGCAAACAAAAAAACCACCGCTACCAGCGGTGGTTTGTTTGCCGGATCAAGAGCTACCAACTCTTTTTC
CGAAGGTAACTGGCTTCAGCAGAGCGCAGATACCAAATACTGTCCTTCTAGTGTAGCCGTAGTTAGGCCA
CCACTTCAAGAACTCTGTAGCACCGCCTACATACCTCGCTCTGCTAATCCTGTTACCAGTGGCTGCTGCC
AGTGGCGATAAGTCGTGTCTTACCGGGTTGGACTCAAGACGATAGTTACCGGATAAGGCGCAGCGGTCGG
GCTGAACGGGGGGTTCGTGCACACAGCCCAGCTTGGAGCGAACGACCTACACCGAACTGAGATACCTACA
GCGTGAGCTATGAGAAAGCGCCACGCTTCCCGAAGGGAGAAAGGCGGACAGGTATCCGGTAAGCGGCAGG
GTCGGAACAGGAGAGCGCACGAGGGAGCTTCCAGGGGGAAACGCCTGGTATCTTTATAGTCCTGTCGGGT
TTCGCCACCTCTGACTTGAGCGTCGATTTTTGTGATGCTCGTCAGGGGGGCGGAGCCTATGGAAAAACGC
CAGCAACGCGGCCTTTTTACGGTTCCTGGCCTTTTGCTGGCCTTTTGCTCACATGTTCTTTCCTGCGTTA
TCCCCTGATTCTGTGGATAACCGTATTACCGCCATGCAT
Features (pLannotate 1.2.2; 17 found; start..end, strand, type, name):
     61..364     +  enhancer       CMV enhancer: human cytomegalovirus immediate early enhancer
    365..568     +  promoter       CMV promoter: human cytomegalovirus (CMV) immediate early promoter
    591..634     +  misc_feature   MCS (fragment): multiple cloning site
    640..3216    +  CDS            SMG5 (fragment): SMG5_HUMAN - Also known as EST1B, KIAA1089. Experimental evidence at protein level: Swiss-Prot protein existence level 1. Plays a role in nonsense-mediated mRNA decay. Does not have RNase activity by itself. Promotes dephosphorylation of UPF1. Together with SMG7 is thought to provide a link to the mRNA degradation machinery involving exonucleolytic pathways, and to serve as an adapter for UPF1 to protein phosphatase 2A (PP2A), thereby triggering UPF1 dephosphorylation. Necessary for TERT activity. From Homo sapiens (Human).
   3220..3261    +  CDS            V5 tag: epitope tag from simian virus 5
   3283..3396    +  CDS            SBP: streptavidin-binding peptide selected from a peptide library; binds streptavidin with nanomolar affinity (Keefe et al., 2001)
   3421..4512    +  CDS            MBP: maltose binding protein from E. coli; malE (mutated); This version of the gene does not encode a signal sequence, so MBP will remain in the cytosol.
   4531..4614    +  CDS            large T antigen (fragment): large T antigen from SV40 (simian virus 40)
   4637..4758    +  polyA_signal   SV40 poly(A) signal: SV40 polyadenylation signal
   4792..5220    -  rep_origin     f1 ori (sequence partly withheld): f1 bacteriophage origin of replication; arrow indicates direction of (+) strand synthesis
   5247..5351    +  promoter       AmpR promoter: bla
   5353..5710    +  promoter       SV40 promoter: SV40 enhancer and early promoter
   5745..6539    +  CDS            NeoR/KanR: aminoglycoside phosphotransferase from Tn5; aph(3')-II (or nptII); confers resistance to neomycin, kanamycin, and G418 (Geneticin®)
   6560..6712    +  CDS            ble (fragment): BLE_KLEPN - Experimental evidence at protein level: Swiss-Prot protein existence level 1. Binding protein with a strong affinity to the bleomycin family of antibiotics. Binds to CL990; an antimitotic-antibiotic compound. From Klebsiella pneumoniae.
   6771..6818    +  polyA_signal   HSV TK poly(A) signal: herpes simplex virus thymidine kinase polyadenylation signal (Cole and Stacy, 1985)
   6909..6925    -  polyA_signal   bGH poly(A) signal (fragment): bovine growth hormone polyadenylation signal
   7147..7735    +  rep_origin     ori: high-copy-number ColE1/pMB1/pBR322/pUC origin of replication
