[The description below was written by a language model from this plasmid's Addgene catalogue record and pLannotate feature annotations shown in this document.]
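Description:
pN1-HsSmg5-del847-1017-V5-SBP-MBP_V is a 7,849 nt mammalian expression plasmid encoding a truncated form of human SMG5, a nonsense-mediated mRNA decay factor, fused at its C-terminus to a composite V5-SBP-MBP tag. The catalogue lists the backbone as unknown, although the "pN1" name and the feature layout fit a plasmid designed for C-terminal fusions. It replicates in E. coli at high copy from a ColE1/pUC-type origin and also carries an f1 origin. A single NeoR/KanR gene (Tn5 aminoglycoside phosphotransferase) sits behind tandem bacterial (bla) and SV40 early promoters and ends in an HSV TK polyadenylation signal. It therefore gives kanamycin resistance in bacteria and can confer G418 resistance in mammalian cells. Short annotated fragments of ble, SV40 large T antigen and the bGH poly(A) signal appear to be backbone remnants rather than functional units.

The expression cassette is driven by the human CMV immediate-early enhancer and promoter, followed by a remnant multiple cloning site and the SMG5 coding fragment. As the name indicates, the insert lacks residues 847–1017, the C-terminal portion of the protein. The record also notes one silent C969T change relative to the NCBI reference. Downstream come a V5 epitope for immunodetection, a streptavidin-binding peptide for affinity pulldown, and a signal-sequence-free E. coli maltose-binding protein, and the transcript terminates at an SV40 poly(A) signal. The stated purpose is simply mammalian expression of this deletion mutant. The associated publication concerns recruitment of the CCR4-NOT deadenylase by the SMG5-SMG7 heterodimer, so the construct was probably used for pulldown and interaction-mapping experiments in human cells, although the record does not describe specific assays.
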