Addgene plasmid #147766: pN1-HsSmg5-del847-1017-V5-SBP-MBP_V
Purpose: Mammalian Expression of HsSmg5-del847-1017
Depositing lab: Elisa Izaurralde. Depositing organization: Max Planck Institute for Developmental Biology. Publication: The SMG5-SMG7 heterodimer directly recruits the CCR4-NOT deadenylase complex to mRNAs containing nonsense codons via interaction with POP2. Loh B, Jonas S, Izaurralde E. Genes Dev. 2013 Oct 1;27(19):2125-38. doi: 10.1101/gad.226951.113. PubMed 24115769.
Backbone
  Vector backbone: Unknown
  Vector type: Mammalian Expression
Growth in bacteria
  Bacterial resistance: Kanamycin, 50 μg/mL
  Growth temperature: 37°C
  Growth strain: DH5alpha
  Copy number: High Copy
Gene/Insert
  Gene/Insert name: HsSmg5-del847-1017
  Species: H. sapiens (human)
  Mutation: one silent mutation C969T compared to the sequence given by NCBI: NM_015327.2.
  Entrez Gene: SMG5 (a.k.a. EST1B, LPTS-RP1, LPTSRP1, SMG-5)
  Cloning method: Unknown
Terms and licenses: Academic/Nonprofit Terms; Industry Terms: Not Available to Industry
Depositor comments: Plasmids from this collection were made available to the research community and donated after the lab closed. Please note that the sequence provided by the depositing laboratory may be theoretical/predicted or based on Sanger sequencing results. There may be discrepancies between sequencing results obtained by Addgene and the depositor sequence. If an Addgene verified sequence is not available, please contact before placing your order to request that our lab fully sequence the plasmid.
How to cite: pN1-HsSmg5-del847-1017-V5-SBP-MBP_V was a gift from Elisa Izaurralde (Addgene plasmid # 147766 ; http://n2t.net/addgene:147766 ; RRID:Addgene_147766)
